Addgene plasmid #213818: pAAV_BiSSTe10_GCaMP6f
Purpose: AAV construct expressing GCaMP6f driven by SST interneuron-targeting enhancer. Alias: pAAV_S9E10_GCaMP6f
Depositing lab: Gordon Fishell. Depositing organization: Broad Institute. Publication: An enhancer-AAV toolbox to target and manipulate distinct interneuron subtypes. Furlanis E, Dai M, Leyva Garcia B, Tran T, Vergara J, Pereira A, Gorissen BL, Wills S, Vlachos A, Hairston A, Dwivedi D, Du S, McMahon J, Huang S, Morabito A, Vazquez A, Kim S, Lee AT, Chang EF, Razzaq T, Qazi A, Vargish G, Yuan X, Caccavano A, Hunt S, Chittajallu R, McLean N, Hewitt L, Paranzino E, Rice H, Cummins AC, Plotnikova A, Mohanty A, Tangen AC, Shin JH, Azadi R, Eldridge MAG, Alvarez VA, Averbeck BB, Alyahyay M, Vallejo TR, Soheib M, Vattino LG, MacGregor CP, Chatain CP, Banks E, Olah VJ, Naskar S, Hill S, Liebergall S, Badiani R, Hyde L, Hanley E, Xu Q, Allaway KC, Goldberg EM, Rowan MJM, Nowakowski TJ, Lee S, Favuzzi E, Kaeser PS, Sjulson L, Batista-Brito R, Takesian AE, Ibrahim LA, Iqbal A, Pelkey KA, McBain CJ, Dimidschstein J, Fishell G, Wang Y. Neuron. 2025 May 21;113(10):1525-1547.e15. doi: 10.1016/j.neuron.2025.05.002. PubMed 40403705.
Backbone
  Vector backbone: pAAV-S5E2-dTom-nlsdTom
  Total vector size (bp): 6277
  Vector type: AAV
Growth in bacteria
  Bacterial resistance: Ampicillin, 100 μg/mL
  Growth temperature: 37°C
  Growth strain: NEB Stable
  Copy number: High Copy
Gene/Insert
  Gene/Insert name: GCaMP6f
  Species: M. musculus (mouse)
  Insert size (bp): 1350
Terms and licenses: Academic/Nonprofit Terms; Industry Terms: Not Available to Industry
Depositor comments: Please visit https://doi.org/10.1101/2024.07.17.603924 for bioRxiv preprint.
How to cite: pAAV_BiSSTe10_GCaMP6f was a gift from Gordon Fishell (Addgene plasmid # 213818 ; http://n2t.net/addgene:213818 ; RRID:Addgene_213818) For viral preps, please replace (Addgene plasmid # 213818) in the above sentence with: (Addgene viral prep # 213818-AAV1) or (Addgene viral prep # 213818-PHPeB)
