[The description below was written by a language model from this plasmid's Addgene catalogue record and pLannotate feature annotations shown in this document.]
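Description:
pAAV_BiSSTe10_GCaMP6f (alias pAAV_S9E10_GCaMP6f) is a 6,277 bp adeno-associated virus transfer plasmid built on the pAAV-S5E2-dTom-nlsdTom backbone. It is designed to produce recombinant AAV that expresses the calcium indicator GCaMP6f in somatostatin (SST) interneurons. In bacteria it is maintained as a high-copy plasmid through a ColE1/pUC-type origin and selected with ampicillin via the β-lactamase gene and its native promoter. An f1 phage origin and small pBR322-derived remnants (bom and rop fragments) are also present in the backbone.

The packaged cassette lies between AAV2 inverted terminal repeats, which provide the cis signals for genome replication and encapsidation. The 3' ITR is annotated in full, whereas the 5' ITR is detected only as short fragments. That pattern may reflect the difficulty of sequencing and annotating these repeats rather than a true deletion. The BiSSTe10 enhancer named in the catalogue entry is not annotated in the feature table. It presumably lies in the unannotated stretch of roughly 1 kb between the 5' ITR and the chimeric β-globin/immunoglobulin intron, and the record does not identify any associated minimal promoter.

Downstream of the intron, which aids transcript processing and expression, sits the GCaMP6f coding sequence. A WPRE follows to enhance transcript stability and expression, and an SV40 polyadenylation signal terminates the unit. The short large T antigen match next to it is likely just part of that SV40 segment.

The construct belongs to an enhancer-AAV toolbox for targeting distinct interneuron subtypes. It allows calcium imaging of SST interneuron activity without relying on transgenic recombinase lines. The record also notes ready-made viral preparations in AAV1 and PHP.eB capsids.
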