Features (pLannotate 1.2.2; 16 found; start..end, strand, type, name):
     12..39      +  repeat_region  AAV2 ITR (fragment): inverted terminal repeat of adeno-associated virus serotype 2 inverted
     68..95      +  repeat_region  AAV2 ITR (fragment): inverted terminal repeat of adeno-associated virus serotype 2 inverted
   1071..1203    +  intron         chimeric intron: chimera between introns from human β-globin and immunoglobulin heavy chain genes
   1230..2582    +  CDS            GCaMP6f: improved fluorescent protein-based calcium sensor (Chen et al., 2013)
   2598..2623    +  misc_feature   MCS (fragment): pBluescript multiple cloning site
   2623..3211    +  misc_feature   WPRE: woodchuck hepatitis virus posttranscriptional regulatory element
   3274..3357    +  CDS            large T antigen (fragment): large T antigen from SV40 (simian virus 40)
   3380..3461    +  polyA_signal   SV40 poly(A) signal: SV40 polyadenylation signal
   3540..3680    +  repeat_region  AAV2 ITR: inverted terminal repeat of adeno-associated virus serotype 2 inverted
   3685..3736    -  misc_feature   bom (fragment): basis of mobility region from pBR322
   3755..4210    +  rep_origin     f1 ori (sequence partly withheld): f1 bacteriophage origin of replication; arrow indicates direction of (+) strand synthesis
   4211..4260    -  misc_feature   bom (fragment): basis of mobility region from pBR322
   4362..4397    -  CDS            rop (fragment): Rop protein, which maintains plasmids at low copy number; rop
   4492..4596    +  promoter       AmpR promoter: bla
   4597..5457    +  CDS            AmpR: β-lactamase; bla; confers resistance to ampicillin, carbenicillin, and related antibiotics
   5628..6216    +  rep_origin     ori: high-copy-number ColE1/pMB1/pBR322/pUC origin of replication
>Addgene plasmid #213818 | pAAV_BiSSTe10_GCaMP6f | addgene full sequence | sequence record 421868 | Addgene NGS Result
CCTGCAGGCAGCTGCGCGCTCGCTCGCTCACTGAGGCCGCCCGGGCGTCGGGCGACCTTTGGTCGCCCGG
CCTCAGTGAGCGAGCGAGCGCGCAGAGAGGGAGTGGCCAACTCCATCACTAGGGGTTCCTGCGGCCGCAC
GCGTATCGATCTAGGTTCCTGTCTGCAAGCATAGCAGGGTATCATTAATAGTGTCAGGAGTTGGCTCTCT
CCCATAGGATGGGTCTCAAGTTGGGGCAATCATTGGTTGGCTGATCCCTTGGTCTCTGTCCCATCTTTAT
TCCTGCACATCTTGTAGGCAGGACAAATTTTGGTTTGTTCCAAAGTGATTTTTAAAGCATTACCATTTTG
TGTTTTGTTGGTTTAAAACACTTTAGCTATTCTGGTGGGTGCGTGATCCTGCCTCACTACGGTCTCAGTC
TCCATCTCGATGGTGACTAAGGATGCCTCCTATGCACTTATTTACCATCTGAATGGTTCCTTTATAGAAT
GCATGACTATTCAATTTTTTTGCTCATTGGACAGCATTTTAATGTGTGAAAGGATTATACATCCTTCAAG
ATATGGAAGAAAAAGCACAAAGCCCTAAATTCTGTGAATTCAGATGTGTAAAAAAAGACAAGGAAGTGCA
AACTATATCAGCTTGGTGTCTCATTCTGGGTGGCTGTCAGAGCCCTGTGAGCTGACTTAAGAATTGGGTC
CCTGCAATGGGTGCTGGCACTTGCAAGGGGATCATGAGCTCAAGGCCATACTGAGCTGCATAATGAGACC
TTGTCTCAGTAACTAGACTGGGGTTGGAGGTCAGTACTAAAGGGCTAGCCTAGCCTAAATTCCCGAGTTC
CACCCCCAGCACTATAAAAGGAAAAGGAGGAAGAGGTGGAGGGAAATAAAGAAAAGGAAAGCCAGTGTAT
CGATGTTTAAACTTCCTGCAGCCCGGGCTGGGCATAAAAGTCAGGGCAGAGCCATCTATTGCTTACATTT
GCTTCTAGCCTGCAAGTCGAGGAGCGCAGCCTTCCAGAAGCAGAGCGCGGCGCCTTAAGCTGCAGAAGTT
GGTCGTGAGGCACTGGGCACGTAAGTATCAAGGTTACAAGACAGGTTTAAGGAGACCAATAGAAACTGGG
CTTGTCGAGACAGAGAAGACTCTTGCGTTTCTGATAGGCACCTATTGGTCTTACTGACATCCACTTTGCC
TTTCTCTCCACAGCGAGCTCGCTAGCGCCCGGTGCCACCATGGGTTCTCATCATCATCATCATCATGGTA
TGGCTAGCATGACTGGTGGACAGCAAATGGGTCGGGATCTGTACGACGATGACGATAAGGATCTCGCCAC
CATGGTCGACTCATCACGTCGTAAGTGGAATAAGACAGGTCACGCAGTCAGAGCTATAGGTCGGCTGAGC
TCACTCGAGAACGTCTATATCAAGGCCGACAAGCAGAAGAACGGCATCAAGGCGAACTTCAAGATCCGCC
ACAACATCGAGGACGGCGGCGTGCAGCTCGCCTACCACTACCAGCAGAACACCCCCATCGGCGACGGCCC
CGTGCTGCTGCCCGACAACCACTACCTGAGCGTGCAGTCCAAACTTTCGAAAGACCCCAACGAGAAGCGC
GATCACATGGTCCTGCTGGAGTTCGTGACCGCCGCCGGGATCACTCTCGGCATGGACGAGCTGTACAAGG
GCGGTACCGGAGGGAGCATGGTGAGCAAGGGCGAGGAGCTGTTCACCGGGGTGGTGCCCATCCTGGTCGA
GCTGGACGGCGACGTAAACGGCCACAAGTTCAGCGTGTCCGGCGAGGGTGAGGGCGATGCCACCTACGGC
AAGCTGACCCTGAAGTTCATCTGCACCACCGGCAAGCTGCCCGTGCCCTGGCCCACCCTCGTGACCACCC
TGACCTACGGCGTGCAGTGCTTCAGCCGCTACCCCGACCACATGAAGCAGCACGACTTCTTCAAGTCCGC
CATGCCCGAAGGCTACATCCAGGAGCGCACCATCTTCTTCAAGGACGACGGCAACTACAAGACCCGCGCC
GAGGTGAAGTTCGAGGGCGACACCCTGGTGAACCGCATCGAGCTGAAGGGCATCGACTTCAAGGAGGACG
GCAACATCCTGGGGCACAAGCTGGAGTACAACCTGCCGGACCAACTGACTGAAGAGCAGATCGCAGAATT
TAAAGAGGAATTCTCCCTATTTGACAAGGACGGGGATGGGACAATAACAACCAAGGAGCTGGGGACGGTG
ATGCGGTCTCTGGGGCAGAACCCCACAGAAGCAGAGCTGCAGGACATGATCAATGAAGTAGATGCCGACG
GTGACGGCACAATCGACTTCCCTGAGTTCCTGACAATGATGGCAAGAAAAATGAAATACAGGGACACGGA
AGAAGAAATTAGAGAAGCGTTCGGTGTGTTTGATAAGGATGGCAATGGCTACATCAGTGCAGCAGAGCTT
CGCCACGTGATGACAAACCTTGGAGAGAAGTTAACAGATGAAGAGGTTGATGAAATGATCAGGGAAGCAG
ACATCGATGGGGATGGTCAGGTAAACTACGAAGAGTTTGTACAAATGATGACAGCGAAGTGAGGCGCGCC
CCTGCAGGGAATTCGATATCAAGCTTATCGATAATCAACCTCTGGATTACAAAATTTGTGAAAGATTGAC
TGGTATTCTTAACTATGTTGCTCCTTTTACGCTATGTGGATACGCTGCTTTAATGCCTTTGTATCATGCT
ATTGCTTCCCGTATGGCTTTCATTTTCTCCTCCTTGTATAAATCCTGGTTGCTGTCTCTTTATGAGGAGT
TGTGGCCCGTTGTCAGGCAACGTGGCGTGGTGTGCACTGTGTTTGCTGACGCAACCCCCACTGGTTGGGG
CATTGCCACCACCTGTCAGCTCCTTTCCGGGACTTTCGCTTTCCCCCTCCCTATTGCCACGGCGGAACTC
ATCGCCGCCTGCCTTGCCCGCTGCTGGACAGGGGCTCGGCTGTTGGGCACTGACAATTCCGTGGTGTTGT
CGGGGAAATCATCGTCCTTTCCTTGGCTGCTCGCCTATGTTGCCACCTGGATTCTGCGCGGGACGTCCTT
CTGCTACGTCCCTTCGGCCCTCAATCCAGCGGACCTTCCTTCCCGCGGCCTGCTGCCGGCTCTGCGGCCT
CTTCCGCGTCTTCGCCTTCGCCCTCAGACGAGTCGGATCTCCCTTTGGGCCGCCTCCCCGCATCGATACC
GAGCGCTGCTCGAGAGATCTGTGATAGCGGCCATCAAGCTGGCCGCGACTCTAGATCATAATCAGCCATA
CCACATTTGTAGAGGTTTTACTTGCTTTAAAAAACCTCCCACACCTCCCCCTGAACCTGAAACATAAAAT
GAATGCAATTGTTGTTGTTAACTTGTTTATTGCAGCTTATAATGGTTACAAATAAAGCAATAGCATCACA
AATTTCACAAATAAAGCATTTTTTTCACTGCATTCTAGTTGTGGTTTGTCCAAACTCATCAATGTATCAG
CTTATCGATACCGCATGCACGTGCGGACCGAGCGGCCGCAGGAACCCCTAGTGATGGAGTTGGCCACTCC
CTCTCTGCGCGCTCGCTCGCTCACTGAGGCCGGGCGACCAAAGGTCGCCCGACGCCCGGGCTTTGCCCGG
GCGGCCTCAGTGAGCGAGCGAGCGCGCAGCTGCCTGCAGGGGCGCCTGATGCGGTATTTTCTCCTTACGC
ATCTGTGCGGTATTTCACACCGCATA
[95 nt withheld, positions 3737-3831]
T
[46 nt withheld, positions 3833-3878]
C
[141 nt withheld, positions 3880-4020]
CCTTTGACGTTGGAGTCCACGTTCTTT
[37 nt withheld, positions 4048-4084]
ACTCTATCTCGGGCTATTCTTTTGATTTATAAGGGATTTTGCCGATTTCGGTCTATTGGTTAAAAAATGA
GCTGATTTAACAAAAATTTAACGCGAATTTTAACAAAATATTAACGTTTACAATTTTATGGTGCACTCTC
AGTACAATCTGCTCTGATGCCGCATAGTTAAGCCAGCCCCGACACCCGCCAACACCCGCTGACGCGCCCT
GACGGGCTTGTCTGCTCCCGGCATCCGCTTACAGACAAGCTGTGACCGTCTCCGGGAGCTGCATGTGTCA
GAGGTTTTCACCGTCATCACCGAAACGCGCGAGACGAAAGGGCCTCGTGATACGCCTATTTTTATAGGTT
AATGTCATGATAATAATGGTTTCTTAGACGTCAGGTGGCACTTTTCGGGGAAATGTGCGCGGAACCCCTA
TTTGTTTATTTTTCTAAATACATTCAAATATGTATCCGCTCATGAGACAATAACCCTGATAAATGCTTCA
ATAATATTGAAAAAGGAAGAGTATGAGTATTCAACATTTCCGTGTCGCCCTTATTCCCTTTTTTGCGGCA
TTTTGCCTTCCTGTTTTTGCTCACCCAGAAACGCTGGTGAAAGTAAAAGATGCTGAAGATCAGTTGGGTG
CACGAGTGGGTTACATCGAACTGGATCTCAACAGCGGTAAGATCCTTGAGAGTTTTCGCCCCGAAGAACG
TTTTCCAATGATGAGCACTTTTAAAGTTCTGCTATGTGGCGCGGTATTATCCCGTATTGACGCCGGGCAA
GAGCAACTCGGTCGCCGCATACACTATTCTCAGAATGACTTGGTTGAGTACTCACCAGTCACAGAAAAGC
ATCTTACGGATGGCATGACAGTAAGAGAATTATGCAGTGCTGCCATAACCATGAGTGATAACACTGCGGC
CAACTTACTTCTGACAACGATCGGAGGACCGAAGGAGCTAACCGCTTTTTTGCACAACATGGGGGATCAT
GTAACTCGCCTTGATCGTTGGGAACCGGAGCTGAATGAAGCCATACCAAACGACGAGCGTGACACCACGA
TGCCTGTAGCAATGGCAACAACGTTGCGCAAACTATTAACTGGCGAACTACTTACTCTAGCTTCCCGGCA
ACAATTAATAGACTGGATGGAGGCGGATAAAGTTGCAGGACCACTTCTGCGCTCGGCCCTTCCGGCTGGC
TGGTTTATTGCTGATAAATCTGGAGCCGGTGAGCGTGGGTCTCGCGGTATCATTGCAGCACTGGGGCCAG
ATGGTAAGCCCTCCCGTATCGTAGTTATCTACACGACGGGGAGTCAGGCAACTATGGATGAACGAAATAG
ACAGATCGCTGAGATAGGTGCCTCACTGATTAAGCATTGGTAACTGTCAGACCAAGTTTACTCATATATA
CTTTAGATTGATTTAAAACTTCATTTTTAATTTAAAAGGATCTAGGTGAAGATCCTTTTTGATAATCTCA
TGACCAAAATCCCTTAACGTGAGTTTTCGTTCCACTGAGCGTCAGACCCCGTAGAAAAGATCAAAGGATC
TTCTTGAGATCCTTTTTTTCTGCGCGTAATCTGCTGCTTGCAAACAAAAAAACCACCGCTACCAGCGGTG
GTTTGTTTGCCGGATCAAGAGCTACCAACTCTTTTTCCGAAGGTAACTGGCTTCAGCAGAGCGCAGATAC
CAAATACTGTTCTTCTAGTGTAGCCGTAGTTAGGCCACCACTTCAAGAACTCTGTAGCACCGCCTACATA
CCTCGCTCTGCTAATCCTGTTACCAGTGGCTGCTGCCAGTGGCGATAAGTCGTGTCTTACCGGGTTGGAC
TCAAGACGATAGTTACCGGATAAGGCGCAGCGGTCGGGCTGAACGGGGGGTTCGTGCACACAGCCCAGCT
TGGAGCGAACGACCTACACCGAACTGAGATACCTACAGCGTGAGCTATGAGAAAGCGCCACGCTTCCCGA
AGGGAGAAAGGCGGACAGGTATCCGGTAAGCGGCAGGGTCGGAACAGGAGAGCGCACGAGGGAGCTTCCA
GGGGGAAACGCCTGGTATCTTTATAGTCCTGTCGGGTTTCGCCACCTCTGACTTGAGCGTCGATTTTTGT
GATGCTCGTCAGGGGGGCGGAGCCTATGGAAAAACGCCAGCAACGCGGCCTTTTTACGGTTCCTGGCCTT
TTGCTGGCCTTTTGCTCACATGT
